>Addgene plasmid #239810 | pGY232 | addgene full sequence | sequence record 483843 | Addgene NGS Result
TAACAATCTATTCTCCGCTTGGTGATGCTAAAGGGCTTTCAATAGACCTTGTAAGTGAAGGAGATGGAGC
CGTCAATCCGCTACCCTGCCTCTGGTCAGTTGGTCTCAGCAATGTACCCTGTGAGTCTTGATAGACTAGT
TGGTGACTAGTCTCTGTAGATGGAACAAATGGTGCTTGAGAGGGCACGTATGGCAGAGCTCCAGTCATCT
GCGGAACATATACTGGGCCCGGGAAGATCTCATGGTCATAGCTGTTTCCGCTGAGGGTTTAATCGTTGAC
CTCACAGGGATTTCCACCAAAAAGTGGACCGGGCGGGCGCCACTCGGCCGTGCCACAGCAGCCTGAGAGC
GGACAAATAACAACAGCCGCCTGCCGCGGGGTTCGGTTGCAAACATGACCAACAGGCCAGGCCATCATCA
ACCCACCGCTGCGTTGATGCCCAGGATTTCAGTCCAATAATCCACAATTTACCAACGGATAGAGCTAGGT
GAACTAGATAGACAGGAGGGCCAGAGGGAGGGGACCGAGATGAAAAATTTTCGATGAAAGAGTGGTCAAG
GTGGGGTCGTAGTTCGGCGCTCCGAGGGCGAGGAACCAAGGAAAGGCGAGAAAAGGACAGGCTGATCGCG
CTGCGTTGCTGGGCTGCAAGCGTGTCCAGTTGAGTCTGGAAAAGGCTCCGCCGTGAAGATTCTGCGTTGG
TCCCGCACCTGCGCGGTGGGGGCATTACCCCTCCATGTCCAATGATTTCAAGTCAAAGCCAAGGGTTGAA
GCCCGCCCGCTTAGTCGCCTTCTCGCTTGACCCCTCCATATAAGTATTTCCCCTCCTCCCCCTCCCACAA
ATTTTTCCTTTCCCTTTCCTCCCTCGTCCGCTTCAGTACGTATATCTTCCCCCCCTCTCTCTTCCTTCTC
ACTCTTCTCTCCTTCTTTCTTGATTCATCCTCTCTCTAACTGACTTCTTTGCTCAGCACCTCTACGCGTT
CTGGCCGTAGTATCTGAGCAATTTTTCTACAGACTTTTTCTATCTAATTCCAAAAAAGAACTTCGAGTTC
ATTCACAACCGTCATCATGGGGTGAGTCAAGACAACGATCATCATCTGACAAAGGAAGGACATGGGCTAA
CGGATATCTTCTACAACAGTAAGGTGAGCAAGGGCGAGGAGCTGTTCACCGGGGTGGTGCCCATCCTGGT
CGAGCTGGACGGCGACGTAAACGGCCACAAGTTCAGCGTGTCCGGCGAGGGCGAGGGCGATGCCACCTAC
GGCAAGCTGACCCTGAAGTTCATCTGCACCACCGGCAAGCTGCCCGTGCCCTGGCCCACCCTCGTGACCA
CCCTGACCTACGGCGTGCAGTGCTTCAGCCGCTACCCCGACCACATGAAGCAGCACGACTTCTTCAAGTC
CGCCATGCCCGAAGGCTACGTCCAGGAGCGCACCATCTTCTTCAAGGACGACGGCAACTACAAGACCCGC
GCCGAGGTGAAGTTCGAGGGCGACACCCTGGTGAACCGCATCGAGCTGAAGGGCATCGACTTCAAGGAGG
ACGGCAACATCCTGGGGCACAAGCTGGAGTACAACTACAACAGCCACAACGTCTATATCATGGCCGACAA
GCAGAAGAACGGCATCAAGGTGAACTTCAAGATCCGCCACAACATCGAGGACGGCAGCGTGCAGCTCGCC
GACCACTACCAGCAGAACACCCCCATCGGCGACGGCCCCGTGCTGCTGCCCGACAACCACTACCTGAGCA
CCCAGTCCGCCCTGAGCAAAGACCCCAACGAGAAGCGCGATCACATGGTCCTGCTGGAGTTCGTGACCGC
CGCCGGGATCACTCTCGGCATGGACGAGCTGTACAAGGGCTCCGGCGCCACCAACTTCTCCCTCCTGAAG
CAGGCCGGTGACGTCGAGGAGAACCCCGGCCCCATGGCCTCCTCCGAGGACGTCATCAAGGAGTTCATGC
GCTTCAAGGTGCGCATGGAGGGCTCCGTGAACGGCCACGAGTTCGAGATCGAGGGCGAGGGCGAGGGCCG
CCCCTACGAGGGCACCCAGACCGCCAAGCTGAAGGTGACCAAGGGCGGCCCCCTGCCCTTCGCCTGGGAC
ATCCTGTCCCCTCAGTTCCAGTACGGCTCCAAGGCCTACGTGAAGCACCCCGCCGACATCCCCGACTACT
TGAAGCTGTCCTTCCCCGAGGGCTTCAAGTGGGAGCGCGTGATGAACTTCGAGGACGGCGGCGTGGTGAC
CGTGACCCAGGACTCCTCCCTGCAGGACGGCGAGTTCATCTACAAGGTGAAGCTGCGCGGCACCAACTTC
CCCTCCGACGGCCCCGTAATGCAGAAGAAGACCATGGGCTGGGAGGCCTCCACCGAGCGGATGTACCCCG
AGGACGGCGCCCTGAAGGGCGAGATCAAGATGAGGCTGAAGCTGAAGGACGGCGGCCACTACGACGCCGA
GGTCAAGACCACCTACATGGCCAAGAAGCCCGTGCAGCTGCCCGGCGCCTACAAGACCGACATCAAGCTG
GACATCACCTCCCACAACGAGGACTACACCATCGTGGAACAGTACGAGCGCGCCGAGGGCCGCCACTCCA
CCGGCGCCTAAGCGGACATTCGATTTATGCCGTTATGACTTCCTTAAAAAAGCCTTTACGAATGAAAGAA
ATGGAATTAGACTTGTTATGTAGTTGATTCTACAATGGATTATGATTCCTGAACTTCAAATCCGCTGTTC
ATTATTAATCTCAGCTCTTCCCGTAAAGCCAATGTTGAAACTATTCGTAAATGTACCTCGTTTTGCGTGT
ACCTTGCTTATCACGTGATATTACATGACCTGGACAGAGTTCTGCGCGAAAGTCATAACGTAAATCCCGG
GCGGTAGGTGCGTCCCGGGCGGAAGGTAGTTTTCTCGTCCACCCCAACGCGTTTATCAACCTCAACTTTC
AACAACCATCATGCCACCAAAAGCGCGTAAAACAAAGCGAGATTTGATTGAGCAAGAGGGCAGGATCCAA
TGCGCGATTCAAGACATTAAAAATGGAAAATTTCAAAAAATTGCGCCCGCAGCGCGTGCATACAAAATTC
ATCCCAATACAAGTGTAATGCTAGTGGAGGTCAACACATCAATGCCTATTTTGGTTTAGTCGTCCAGGCG
GTGAGCACAAAATTTGTGTCGTTTGACAAGATGGTTCATTTAGGCAACTGGTCAGATCAGCCCCACTTGT
AGCAGTAGCGGCGGCGCTCGAAGTGTGACTCTTATTAGCAGACAGGAACGAGGACATTATTATCATCTGC
TGCTTGGTGCACGATAACTTGGTGCGTTTGTCAAGCAAGGTAAGTGGACGACCCGGTCATACCTTCTTAA
GTTCGCCCTTCCTCCCTTTATTTCAGATTCAATCTGACTTACCTATTCTACCCAAGCATCCAAATGAAAA
AGCCTGAACTCACCGCGACGTCTGTCGAGAAGTTTCTGATCGAAAAGTTCGACAGCGTCTCCGACCTGAT
GCAGCTCTCGGAGGGCGAAGAATCTCGTGCTTTCAGCTTCGATGTAGGAGGGCGTGGATATGTCCTGCGG
GTAAATAGCTGCGCCGATGGTTTCTACAAAGATCGTTATGTTTATCGGCACTTTGCATCGGCCGCGCTCC
CGATTCCGGAAGTGCTTGACATTGGGGAGTTCAGCGAGAGCCTGACCTATTGCATCTCCCGCCGTGCACA
GGGTGTCACGTTGCAAGACCTGCCTGAAACCGAACTGCCCGCTGTTCTCCAGCCGGTCGCGGAGGCCATG
GATGCGATTGCTGCGGCCGATCTTAGCCAGACGAGCGGGTTCGGCCCATTCGGACCGCAAGGAATCGGTC
AATACACTACATGGCGTGATTTCATATGCGCGATTGCTGATCCCCATGTGTATCACTGGCAAACTGTGAT
GGACGACACCGTCAGTGCGTCCGTCGCGCAGGCTCTCGATGAGCTGATGCTTTGGGCCGAGGACTGCCCC
GAAGTCCGGCACCTCGTGCATGCGGATTTCGGCTCCAACAATGTCCTGACGGACAATGGCCGCATAACAG
CGGTCATTGACTGGAGCGAGGCGATGTTCGGGGATTCCCAATACGAGGTCGCCAACATCCTCTTCTGGAG
GCCGTGGTTGGCTTGTATGGAGCAGCAGACGCGCTACTTCGAGCGGAGGCATCCGGAGCTTGCAGGATCG
CCGCGCCTCCGGGCGTATATGCTCCGCATTGGTCTTGACCAACTCTATCAGAGCTTGGTTGACGGCAATT
TCGATGATGCAGCTTGGGCGCAGGGTCGATGCGACGCAATCGTCCGATCCGGAGCCGGGACTGTCGGGCG
TACACAAATCGCCCGCAGAAGCGCGGCCGTCTGGACCGATGGCTGTGTAGAAGTACTCGCCGATAGTGGA
AACCGACGCCCCAGCACTCGTCCGAGGGCAAAGGAATAGAGTAGATGCCGACCGATCCCCACTACCGCAT
TAAGACCTCAGCGCGGCCGCAAATTTAAATAAAATGAAGTGAAGTTCCTATACTTTCTAGAGAATAGGAA
CTTCTATAGTGAGTCGAATAAGGGCGACACAAAATTTATTCTAAATGCATAATAAATACTGATAACATCT
TATAGTTTGTATTATATTTTGTATTATCGTTGACATGTATAATTTTGATATCAAAAACTGATTTTCCCTT
TATTATTTTCGAGATTTATTTTCTTAATTCTCTTTAACAAACTAGAAATATTGTATATACAAAAAATCAT
AAATAATAGATGAATAGTTTAATTATAGGTGTTCATCAATCGAAAAAGCAACGTATCTTATTTAAAGTGC
GTTGCTTTTTTCTCATTTATAAGGTTAAATAATTCTCATATATCAAGCAAAGTGACAGGCGCCCTTAAAT
ATTCTGACAAATGCTCTTTCCCTAAACTCCCCCCATAAAAAAACCCGCCGAAGCGGGTTTTTACGTTATT
TGCGGATTAACGATTACTCGTTATCAGAACCGCCCAGGGGGCCCGAGCTTAAGACTGGCCGTCGTTTTAC
AACACAGAAAGAGTTTGTAGAAACGCAAAAAGGCCATCCGTCAGGGGCCTTCTGCTTAGTTTGATGCCTG
GCAGTTCCCTACTCTCGCCTTCCGCTTCCTCGCTCACTGACTCGCTGCGCTCGGTCGTTCGGCTGCGGCG
AGCGGTATCAGCTCACTCAAAGGCGGTAATACGGTTATCCACAGAATCAGGGGATAACGCAGGAAAGAAC
ATGTGAGCAAAAGGCCAGCAAAAGGCCAGGAACCGTAAAAAGGCCGCGTTGCTGGCGTTTTTCCATAGGC
TCCGCCCCCCTGACGAGCATCACAAAAATCGACGCTCAAGTCAGAGGTGGCGAAACCCGACAGGACTATA
AAGATACCAGGCGTTTCCCCCTGGAAGCTCCCTCGTGCGCTCTCCTGTTCCGACCCTGCCGCTTACCGGA
TACCTGTCCGCCTTTCTCCCTTCGGGAAGCGTGGCGCTTTCTCATAGCTCACGCTGTAGGTATCTCAGTT
CGGTGTAGGTCGTTCGCTCCAAGCTGGGCTGTGTGCACGAACCCCCCGTTCAGCCCGACCGCTGCGCCTT
ATCCGGTAACTATCGTCTTGAGTCCAACCCGGTAAGACACGACTTATCGCCACTGGCAGCAGCCACTGGT
AACAGGATTAGCAGAGCGAGGTATGTAGGCGGTGCTACAGAGTTCTTGAAGTGGTGGGCTAACTACGGCT
ACACTAGAAGAACAGTATTTGGTATCTGCGCTCTGCTGAAGCCAGTTACCTTCGGAAAAAGAGTTGGTAG
CTCTTGATCCGGCAAACAAACCACCGCTGGTAGCGGTGGTTTTTTTGTTTGCAAGCAGCAGATTACGCGC
AGAAAAAAAGGATCTCAAGAAGATCCTTTGATCTTTTCTACGGGGTCTGACGCTCAGTGGAACGACGCGC
GCGTAACTCACGTTAAGGGATTTTGGTCATGAGCTTGCGCCGTCCCGTCAAGTCAGCGTAATGCTCTGCT
TACCAATGCTTAATCAGTGAGGCACCTATCTCAGCGATCTGTCTATTTCGTTCATCCATAGTTGCCTGAC
TCCCCGTCGTGTAGATAACTACGATACGGGAGGGCTTACCATCTGGCCCCAGCGCTGCGATGATACCGCG
AGAACCACGCTCACCGGCTCCGGATTTATCAGCAATAAACCAGCCAGCCGGAAGGGCCGAGCGCAGAAGT
GGTCCTGCAACTTTATCCGCCTCCATCCAGTCTATTAATTGTTGCCGGGAAGCTAGAGTAAGTAGTTCGC
CAGTTAATAGTTTGCGCAACGTTGTTGCCATCGCTACAGGCATCGTGGTGTCACGCTCGTCGTTTGGTAT
GGCTTCATTCAGCTCCGGTTCCCAACGATCAAGGCGAGTTACATGATCCCCCATGTTGTGCAAAAAAGCG
GTTAGCTCCTTCGGTCCTCCGATCGTTGTCAGAAGTAAGTTGGCCGCAGTGTTATCACTCATGGTTATGG
CAGCGCTACATAATTCTCTTACTGTCATGCCATCCGTAAGATGCTTTTCTGTGACTGGTGAGTACTCAAC
CAAGTCATTCTGAGAATAGTGTATGCGGCGACCGAGTTGCTCTTGCCCGGCGTCAATACGGGATAATACC
GCGCCACATAGCAGAACTTTAAAAGTGCTCATCATTGGAAAACGTTCTTCGGGGCGAAAACTCTCAAGGA
TCTTACCGCTGTTGAGATCCAGTTCGATGTAACCCACTCGTGCACCCAACTGATCTTCAGCATCTTTTAC
TTTCACCAGCGTTTCTGGGTGAGCAAAAACAGGAAGGCAAAATGCCGCAAAAAAGGGAATAAGGGCGACA
CGGAAATGTTGAATACTCATATTCTTCCTTTTTCAATATTATTGAAGCATTTATCAGGGTTATTGTCTCA
TGAGCGGATACATATTTGAATGTATTTAGAAAAATAAACAAATAGGGGTCAGTGTTACAACCAATTAACC
AATTCTGAACATTATCGCGAGCCCATTTATACCTGAATATGGCTCATAACACCCCTTGTTTGCCTGGCGG
CAGTAGCGCGGTGGTCCCACCTGACCCCATGCCGAACTCAGAAGTGAAACGCCGTAGCGCCGATGGTAGT
GTGGGGACTCCCCATGCGAGAGTAGGGAACTGCCAGGCATCAAATAAAACGAAAGGCTCAGTCGAAAGAC
TGGGCCTTTCGCCCGGGCTAATTATGGGGTGTCGCCCTTATTCGACTCTATAGTGAAGTTCCTATTCTCT
AGAAAGTATAGGAACTTCTGAAGTGGGGATTTAAATGCGGCCGCGCTGAGGGTTTAATCGACGAAGCAGC
TGACGGCCAGTGCCAAGCTTAACGCGTACCGGGCCCAGTATATGTTCCGCAGATGACTGGAGCTCTGCCA
TACGTGCCCTCTCAAGCACCATTTGTTCCATCTACAGAGACTAGTCACCAACTAGTCTATCAAGACTCAC
AGGGTACATTGCTGAGACCAACTGACCAGAGGCAGGGTAGCGGATTGACGGCTCCATCTCCTTCACTTAC
AAGGTCTATTGAAAGCCCTTTAGCATCACCAAGCGGAGAATAGATTGTTAAGCTTATTTTTTGTATACTG
TTTTGTGATAGCACGAAGTTTTTCCACGGTATCTTGTTAAAAATATATATTTGTGGCGGGCTTACCTACA
TCAAATTAATAAGAGACTAATTATAAACTAAACACACAAGCAAGCTACTTTAGGGTAAAAGTTTATAAAT
GCTTTTGACGTATAAACGTTGCTTGTATTTATTATTACAATTAAAGGTGGATAGAAAACCTAGAGACTAG
TTAGAAACTAATCTCAGGTTTGCGTTAAACTAAATCAGAGCCCGAGAGGTTAACAGAACCTAGAAGGGGA
CTAGATATCCGGGTAGGGAAACAAAAAAAAAAACAAGACAGCCACATATTAGGGAGACTAGTTAGAAGCT
AGTTCCAGGACTAGGAAAATAAAAGACAATGATACCACAGTCTAGTTGACAACTAGATAGATTCTAGATT
GAGGCCAAAGTCTCTGAGATCCAGGTTAGTTGCAACTAATACTAGTTAGTATCTAGTCTCCTATAACTCT
GAAGCTAGAATAACTTACTACTATTATCCTCACCACTGTTCAGCTGCGCAAACGGAGTGATTGCAAGGTG
TTCAGAGACTAGTTATTGACTAGTCAGTGACTAGCAATAACTAACAAGGTATTAACCTACCATGTCTGCC
ATCACCCTGCACTTCCTCGGGCTCAGCAGCCTTTTCCTCCTCATTTTCATGCTCATTTTCCTTGTTTAAG
ACTGTGACTAGTCAAAGACTAGTCCAGAACCACAAAGGAGAAATGTCTTACCACTTTCTTCATTGCTTGT
CTCTTTTGCATTATCCATGTCTGCAACTAGTTAGAGTCTAGTTAGTGACTAGTCCGACGAGGACTTGCTT
GTCTCCGGATTGTTGGAGGAACTCTCCAGGGCCTCAAGATCCACAACAGAGCCTTCTAGAAGACTGGTCA
ATAACTAGTTGGTCTTTGTCTGAGTCTGACTTACGAGGTTGCATACTCGCTCCCTTTGCCTCGTCAATCG
ATGAGAAAAAGCGCCAAAACTCGCAATATGGCTTTGAACCACACGGTGCTGAGACTAGTTAGAATCTAGT
CCCAAACTAGCTTGGATAGCTTACCTTTGCCCTTTGCGTTGCGACAGGTCTTGCAGGGTATGGTTCCTTT
CTCACCAGCTGATTTAGCTGCCTTGCTACCCTCACGGCGGATCTGCATAAAGAGTGGCTAGAGGTTATAA
ATTAGCACTGATCCTAGGTACGGGGCTGAATGTAACTTGCCTTTCCTTTCTCATCGCGCGGCAAGACAGG
CTTGCTCAAATTCCTACCAGTCACAGGGGTATGCACGGCGTACGGACCACTTGAACTAGTCACAGATTAG
TTAGCAACTAGTCTGCATTGAATGGCTGTACTTACGGGCCCTCGCCATTGTCCTGATCATTTCCAGCTTC
ACCCTCGTTGCTGCAAAGTAGTTAGTGACTAGTCAAGGACTAGTTGAAATGGGAGAAGAAACTCACGAAT
TCTCGACACCCTTAGTATTGTGGTCCTTGGACTTGGTGCTGCTATATATTAGCTAATACACTAGTTAGAC
TCACAGAAACTTACGCAGCTCGCTTGCGCTTCTTGGTAGGAGTCGGGGTTGGGAGAACAGTGCCTTCAAA
CAAGCCTTCATACCATGCTACTTGACTAGTCAGGGACTAGTCACCAAGTAATCTAGATAGGACTTGCCTT
TGGCCTCCATCAGTTCCTTCATAGTGGGAGGTCCATTGTGCAATGTAAACTCCATGCCGTGGGAGTTCTT
ATCCTTCAAGTGCTTGACCAATATGTTTCTGTTGGCAGAGGGAACCTGTCAACTAGTTAATAACTAGTCA
GAAACTAGTATAGCAGTAGACTCACTGTACGCTTGAGGCATCCCTTCACTCGGCAGTAGACTTCATATGG
ATGGATATCAGGCACGCCATTGTCGTCCTGTGGACTAGTCAGTAACTAGGCTTAAAGCTAGTCGGGTCGG
CTTACTATCTTGAAATCCGGCAGCGTAAGCTCCCCGTCCTTAACTGCCTCGAGATAGTGACAGTACTCTG
GGGACTTTCGGAGATCGTTATCGCGAATGCTCGGCATACTAATCGTTGACTAGTCTTGGACTAGTCCCGA
GCAAAAAGGATTGGAGGAGGAGGAGGAAGGTGAGAGTGAGACAAAGAGCGAAATAAGAGCTTCAAAGGCT
ATCTCTAAGCAGTATGAAGGTTAAGTATCTAGTTCTTGACTAGATTTAAAAGAGATTTCGACTAGTTATG
TACCTGGAGTTTGGATATAGGAATGTGTTGTGGTAACGAAATGTAAGGGGGAGGAAAGAAAAAGTCGGTC
AAGAGGTAACTCTAAGTCGGCCATTCCTTTTTGGGAGGCGCTAACCATAAACGGCATGGTCGACTTAGAG
TTAGCTCAGGGAATTTAGGGAGTTATCTGCGACCACCGAGGAACGGCGGAATGCCAAAGAATCCCGATGG
AGCTCTAGCTGGCGGTTGACAACCCCACCTTTTGGCGTTTCTGCGGCGTTGCAGGCGGGACTGGATACTT
CGTAGAACCAGAAAGGCAAGGCAGAACGCGCTCAGCAAGAGTGTTGGAAGTGATAGCATGATGTGCCTTG
TTAACTAGGTCAAAATCTGCAGTATGCTTGATGTTATCCAAAGTGTGAGAGAGGAAGGTCCAAACATACA
CGATTGGGAGAGGGCCTAGGTATAAGAGTTTTTGAGTAGAACGCATGTGAGCCCAGCCATCTCGAGGAGA
TTAAACACGGGCCGGCATTTGATGGCTATGTTAGTACCCCAATGGAAACGGTGAGAGTCCAGTGGTCGCA
GATAACTCCCTAAATTCCCTGAGCTAACTCTAAGTCGACCATGCCGTTTATGGTTAGCGCCTCCCAAAAA
GGAATGGCCGACTTAGAGTTACCTCTTGACCGACTTTTTCTTTCCTCCCCCTTACATTTCGTTACCACAA
CACATTCCTATATCCAAACTCCAGGTACATAACTAGTCGAAATCTCTTTTAAATCTAGTCAAGAACTAGA
TACTTAACCTTCATACTGCTTAGAGATAGCCTTTGAAGCTCTTATTTCGCTCTTTGTCTCACTCTCACCT
TCCTCCTCCTCCTCCAATCCTTTTTGCTCGGGACTAGTCCAAGACTAGTCAACGATTAGTATGCCGAGCA
TTCGCGATAACGATCTCCGAAAGTCCCCAGAGTACTGTCACTATCTCGAGGCAGTTAAGGACGGGGAGCT
TACGCTGCCGGATTTCAAGATAGTAAGCCGACCCGACTAGCTTTAAGCCTAGTTACTGACTAGTCCACAG
GACGACAATGGCGTGCCTGATATCCATCCATATGAAGTCTACTGCCGAGTGAAGGGATGCCTCAAGCGTA
CAGTGAGTCTACTGCTATACTAGTTTCTGACTAGTTATTAACTAGTTGACAGGTTCCCTCTGCCAACAGA
AACATATTGGTCAAGCACTTGAAGGACAAGAACTCCCACGGCATGGAGTTTACATTGCACAATGGACCTC
CCACTATGAAGGAACTGATGGAGGCCAAAGGCAAGTCCTATCTAGATTACTTGGTGACTAGTCCCTGACT
AGTCAAGTAGCATGGTATGAAGGCTTGTTTGAAGGCACTGTTCTCCCAACCCCGACTCCTACCAAGAAGC
GCAAGCGAGCTGCGTAAGTTTCTGTGAGTCTAACTAGTGTATTAGCTAATATATAGCAGCACCAAGTCCA
AGGACCACAATACTAAGGGTGTCGAGAATTCGTGAGTTTCTTCTCCCATTTCAACTAGTCCTTGACTAGT
CACTAACTACTTTGCAGCAACGAGGGTGAAGCTGGAAATGATCAGGACAATGGCGAGGGCCCGTAAGTAC
AGCCATTCAATGCAGACTAGTTGCTAACTAATCTGTGACTAGTTCAAGTGGTCCGTACGCCGTGCATACC
CCTGTGACTGGTAGGAATTTGAGCAAGCCTGTCTTGCCGCGCGATGAGAAAGGAAGGGCAAGTTACATTC
AGCCCCGTACCTAGGATCAGTGCTAATTTATAACCTCTAGCCACTCTTTATGCAGATCCGCCGTGAGGGT
AGCAAGGCAGCTAAATCAGCTGGTGAGAAAGGAACCATACCCTGCAAGACCTGTCGCAACGCAAAGGGCA
AAGGTAAGCTATCCAAGCTAGTTTGGGACTAGATTCTAACTAGTCTCAGCACCGTGTGGTTCAAAGCCAT
ATTGCGAGTTTTGGCGCTTTTTCTCATCGATTGACGAGGCAAAGGGAGCGAGTATGCAACCTCGTAAGTC
AGACTCAGACAAAGACCAACTAGTTATTGACCAGTCTTCTAGAAGGCTCTGTTGTGGATCTTGAGGCCCT
GGAGAGTTCCTCCAACAATCCGGAGACAAGCAAGTCCTCGTCGGACTAGTCACTAACTAGACTCTAACTA
GTTGCAGACATGGATAATGCAAAAGAGACAAGCAATGAAGAAAGTGGTAAGACATTTCTCCTTTGTGGTT
CTGGACTAGTCTTTGACTAGTCACAGTCTTAAACAAGGAAAATGAGCATGAAAATGAGGAGGAAAAGGCT
GCTGAGCCCGAGGAAGTGCAGGGTGATGGCAGACATGGTAGGTTAATACCTTGTTAGTTATTGCTAGTCA
CTGACTAGTCAATAACTAGTCTCTGAACACCTTGCAATCACTCCGTTTGCGCAGCTGAACAGTGGTGAGG
ATAATAGTAGTAAGTTATTCTAGCTTCAGAGTTATAGGAGACTAGATACTAACTAGTATTAGTTGCAACT
AACCTGGATCTCAGAGACTTTGGCCTCAATCTAGAATCTATCTAGTTGTCAACTAGACTGTGGTATCATT
GTCTTTTATTTTCCTAGTCCTGGAACTAGCTTCTAACTAGTCTCCCTAATATGTGGCTGTCTTGTTTTTT
TTTTTTGTTTCCCTACCCGGATATCTAGTCCCCTTCTAGGTTCTGTTAACCTCTCGGGCTCTGATTTAGT
TTAACGCAAACCTGAGATTAGTTTCTAACTAGTCTCTAGGTTTTCTATCCACCTTTAATTGTAATAATAA
ATACAAGCAACGTTTATACGTCAAAAGCATTTATAAACTTTTACCCTAAAGTAGCTTGCTTGTGTGTTTA
GTTTATAATTAGTCTCTTATTAATTTGATGTAGGTAAGCCCGCCACAAATATATATTTTTAACAAGATAC
CGTGGAAAAACTTCGTGCTATCACAAAACAGTATACAAAAAATAAGCT
Features (pLannotate 1.2.2; 15 found; start..end, strand, type, name):
   1144..1857    +  CDS            EGFP: EGFP is a basic (constitutively fluorescent) green fluorescent protein published in 1996, derived from Aequorea victoria. It is reported to be a rapidly-maturing weak dimer with moderate acid sensitivity.
   1924..2601    +  CDS            mRFP1: monomeric derivative of DsRed (Campbell et al., 2002) mammalian codon-optimized
   3100..3419    +  promoter       trpC promoter (fragment): promoter for Aspergillus nidulans trpC
   3424..4449    +  CDS            HygR: hygromycin B phosphotransferase confers resistance to hygromycin
   4521..4554    -  protein_bind   FRT (minimal): supports FLP-mediated excision but not integration (Turan and Bode, 2011) FLP recombinase from the Saccharomyces cerevisiae 2μ plasmid
   5024..5043    +  CDS            lacZα (fragment): LacZα fragment of β-galactosidase; lacZ fragment
   5068..5085    -  terminator     rrnB T2 terminator (fragment): transcription terminator T2 from the E. coli rrnB gene
   5310..5898    -  rep_origin     ori: high-copy-number ColE1/pMB1/pBR322/pUC origin of replication
   6020..6880    -  CDS            AmpR: β-lactamase; bla; confers resistance to ampicillin, carbenicillin, and related antibiotics
   6883..6979    -  promoter       AmpR promoter (fragment): bla
   7009..7033    -  CDS            KanR (fragment): aminoglycoside phosphotransferase; aph(3')-Ia; confers resistance to kanamycin
   7062..7177    +  ncRNA          5S rRNA: Accession: RF00001 - 5S ribosomal RNA
   7181..7221    +  terminator     rrnB T1 terminator (fragment): transcription terminator T1 from the E. coli rrnB gene
   7265..7298    +  protein_bind   FRT (minimal): supports FLP-mediated excision but not integration (Turan and Bode, 2011) FLP recombinase from the Saccharomyces cerevisiae 2μ plasmid
   7611..12858   -  rep_origin     AMA1: replication origin from Aspergillus nidulans (Aleksenko and Clutterbuck, 1996)
