[The description below was written by a language model from this plasmid's Addgene catalogue record and pLannotate feature annotations shown in this document.]
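Description:
pGY232 is a fungal expression plasmid built on the pFC332 backbone and designed to express an EGFP-P2A-mRFP1 dual-reporter cassette in filamentous fungi. The sequenced record is about 12.9 kb; the catalogue's size field is not meaningful. In E. coli the plasmid is maintained through a high-copy ColE1/pUC-type origin and selected with ampicillin via the β-lactamase gene. In the fungal host it carries the large AMA1 element from Aspergillus nidulans, which supports autonomous, extrachromosomal replication. Fungal transformants are selected with a hygromycin B phosphotransferase gene placed just downstream of a trpC promoter fragment. The feature table also picks up two minimal FRT sites flanking the bacterial origin and AmpR region. It additionally lists short fragments of lacZα, KanR, rrnB terminators and a 5S rRNA sequence, which look like backbone remnants rather than functional parts.

The payload consists of the EGFP coding sequence followed, after a short gap, by mRFP1 on the same strand. According to the catalogue, both were assembled by Gibson cloning and are driven by a promoter recorded as "Tef1IN". The associated publication title suggests this is a translation elongation factor 1-alpha promoter variant studied in Aspergillus niger. The promoter itself and the 2A sequence are not annotated in the feature table, although the unannotated space upstream of EGFP and between the two reporters is consistent with their presence. A 2A peptide causes ribosomal skipping, so a single transcript yields separate green and red fluorescent proteins. This makes the construct useful as a reporter system for assessing promoter strength and bicistronic expression in filamentous fungi.
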