Addgene plasmid #239810: pGY232
Purpose: Express EGFP-P2A-mRFP1 in filamentous fungi
Depositing lab: Kyle Pomraning. Depositing organization: Pacific Northwest National Laboratory. Publication: Strong Translation Elongation Factor 1-Alpha (tef1α) Promoter Reporter Systems for Aspergillus niger. Guoliang Yuan, Tatiana Serrano-Zayas, Ziyu Dai, Erica I. DeMers, Shuang Deng, Beth A. Hofstad, and Kyle R. Pomraning. ACS Synthetic Biology Article ASAP 10.1021/acssynbio.5c00368.
Backbone
  Vector backbone: pFC332
  Total vector size (bp): -2
  Vector type: Fungal Expression
Growth in bacteria
  Bacterial resistance: Ampicillin, 100 μg/mL
  Growth temperature: 37°C
  Growth strain: DH5alpha
  Copy number: High Copy
Gene/Insert 1
  Gene/Insert name: EGFP
  Promoter: Tef1IN
  Tag / fusion protein: 2A
  Cloning method: Gibson Cloning
  Sequencing primers: 5′ N/A; 3′ N/A
Gene/Insert 2
  Gene/Insert name: mRFP1
  Promoter: Tef1IN
  Cloning method: Gibson Cloning
  Sequencing primers: 5′ N/A; 3′ N/A
Terms and licenses: Academic/Nonprofit Terms; Industry Terms: Not Available to Industry
How to cite: pGY232 was a gift from Kyle Pomraning (Addgene plasmid # 239810 ; http://n2t.net/addgene:239810 ; RRID:Addgene_239810)
